Addgene plasmid #47618: CMV/N3IC-HA
Purpose: in vitro transcription and translation of HA-tagged Notch3 Intracellular domain
Depositing lab: Urban Lendahl. Depositing organization: Karolinska Institutet. Publication: Expression of the Notch 3 intracellular domain in mouse central nervous system progenitor cells is lethal and leads to disturbed neural tube development. Lardelli M, Williams R, Mitsiadis T, Lendahl U. Mech Dev. 1996 Oct;59(2):177-90. 10.1016/0925-4773(96)00589-8 PubMed 8951795.
Backbone
  Vector backbone: pCMX
  Backbone size w/o insert (bp): 4500
  Vector type: Mammalian Expression ; in vitro transcription and translation
Growth in bacteria
  Bacterial resistance: Ampicillin, 100 μg/mL
  Growth temperature: 37°C
  Growth strain: DH5alpha
  Copy number: High Copy
Gene/Insert
  Gene/Insert name: Notch3 Intracellular domain (alt names: Notch3; Notch 3)
  Species: M. musculus (mouse)
  Mutation: codons 1664 (Met) to 2318 (Ala)
  Entrez Gene: Notch3 (a.k.a. N3, hpbk)
  Promoter: CMV
  Tag / fusion protein: HA (C terminal on insert)
  Cloning method: Restriction Enzyme; 5′ cloning site SalI (destroyed during cloning); 3′ cloning site XbaI (destroyed during cloning)
  Sequencing primers: 5′ CMV-F; 3′ SV40pA-R
Terms and licenses: Academic/Nonprofit Terms; Industry Terms: Not Available to Industry
How to cite: CMV/N3IC-HA was a gift from Urban Lendahl (Addgene plasmid # 47618 ; http://n2t.net/addgene:47618 ; RRID:Addgene_47618)
