[The description below was written by a language model from this plasmid's Addgene catalogue record.]
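Description:
CMV/N3IC-HA is a mammalian expression plasmid built on the pCMX backbone (about 4.5 kb without insert) that also serves as a template for in vitro transcription and translation. It is maintained in E. coli as a high-copy plasmid under ampicillin selection. The record does not name the bacterial origin of replication, and no feature table is provided, so the finer layout of the backbone cannot be described from the available information. One of the listed sequencing primers reads back from an SV40 polyadenylation region, which suggests that such a signal lies downstream of the insert.

The payload is the intracellular domain of mouse Notch3, spanning codons 1664 (Met) to 2318 (Ala) of the full-length receptor, placed under the CMV promoter and carrying an HA epitope tag at its C terminus. The fragment was inserted by restriction cloning between SalI and XbaI sites, both of which were destroyed in the process and so cannot be used to release the insert. Because the extracellular and transmembrane portions of the receptor are absent, the encoded protein corresponds to the fragment that is normally released from the membrane on receptor activation. Notch intracellular domains expressed this way are generally used as ligand-independent, constitutively active forms of the receptor. The HA tag allows detection or immunoprecipitation with anti-HA antibodies.

The stated purpose is in vitro transcription and translation of HA-tagged Notch3 intracellular domain. The record does not state which phage promoter drives in vitro transcription. The CMV promoter also makes the plasmid suitable for transient expression in mammalian cells, and the associated work concerned the effects of Notch3 intracellular domain expression on mouse central nervous system progenitors and neural tube development.
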