>Addgene plasmid #47618 | CMV/N3IC-HA | addgene partial sequence | sequence record 69353 | SVlargeT-R (5'-GGAAAGTCCTTGGGGTCTTC-3')
TTTGGAGGAGTAGAATGTTGAGAGTCAGCAGTAGCCTCATCATCACTAGATGGCATTTCTTCTGAGCAAA
ACAGGTTTTCCTCATTAAAGGCATTCCACCACTGCTCCCATTCATCAGTTCCATAGGTTGGAATCTAAAA
TACACAAACAATTAGAATCAGTAGTTTAACACATTATACACTTAAAAATTTTATATTTACCTTAGAGCTT
TAAATCTCTGTAGGTAGTTTGTCCAATTATGTCACACCACAGAAGTAAGGTTCCTTCACAAAGATCCTCT
AGCTACCTAGCTAGATCTATGCATAGTCTGGTACGTCATATGGATAGGCCATCACCTGCCTCTTGGGGGT
AACTTCTGGTTGGGGTCCCAGCTGAGTCTGGGACTGAGGGAGGGAGGGAACAGATATGGGGTGTGGCTGA
GCAGGCAGGGCTCCAGAGGCTGTGGCATTGGTAGCAGTTGCTGGGCTAGGTGTTGAGTCAGACCAGTCTG
AGAGGGATGGGGGGGATGGGCTGGCCCAGTGCTCTGGGGACTCAGGAGACGGGGTCAAATAAGGATGCTC
GCTGGGAACCCGCAGGAAGCGGGCCTTGGTGGGGCTACTGCGGGTTCCTGCTGCAGGATATTCCTCTCCA
TGTCCTGGAGCAGCCAGGTAGGGTGGGGGCCGCTCTTGGGGAGAAACTGGGGCTCCTGGGTTGAGCAACT
GGGGTCCCGGAGCCAGGGGCAGCAGGAATGAGGGCCCTGGAGGGGCAGGTGGAGGCAGCCTGGCCCAGTC
GAGGGGAACAGCTACAGGATTGAGCAGACCAAAGCTGAGCACACAGCCCCCAGGAGGCTGGCGCCCCAGA
GGACCCGCCCTACTTGCGCCTAGCTGTGCCAAGGACACCGCGGTGGCCGTGGTGGCATAGGGGCCCTCCA
AGGGGAAGCCTCCAGGGGAAGCAGGG
