>Addgene plasmid #47618 | CMV/N3IC-HA | addgene partial sequence | sequence record 69645 | CMV-F 5'-CGCAAATGGGCGGTAGGCGTG-3'
ACTAGAGAACCCACTGCTTACTGGCTTATCGAAATTAATACGACTCACTATAGGGAGACCCAAGCTGTAC
CAGATATCAGGATCGGTACCGGGCCCCCCCTCGACACCACCATGGTTGCCAGGCGAAAGCGAGAACACAG
CACCCTCTGGTTCCCTGAGGGTTTTGCATTACACAAGGACATAGCTGCTGGCCACAAGGGCCGGAGGGAG
CCTGTGGGACAAGATGCACTGGGAATGAAGAACATGGCCAAGGGTGAGAGTCTGATGGGGGAGGTGGTCA
CAGACTTGAATGACTCAGAATGTCCAGAGGCCAAGAGACTGAAGGTAGAGGAGCCGGGCATGGGTGCAGA
GGAGCCTGAGGACTGTCGCCAGTGGACCCAACACCACCTGGTTGCTGCTGATATCCGTGTGGCACCAGCC
ACAGCGCTGACTCCTCCTCAGGGAGATGCAGATGCAGACGGAGTGGATGTCAACGTCCGAGGGCCTGATG
GCTTCACCCCACTTATGCTGGCCTCCTTCTGTGGGGGAGCCCTGGAGCCGATGCCAGCTGAGGAGGATGA
GGCGGATGACACATCAGCCAGCATTATCTCAGATCTGATCTGTCAAGGGGCCCAGCTCGGGGCACGGACT
GACCGCACTGGCGAGACCGCCCTGCATTTGGCTGCCCGCTATGCTAGAGCGGATGCAGCCAAGCGTCTCC
TGGATGCTGGGGCGGACACCAATGCCCAGGATCATTCGGGCCGCACCCCTCTGCACACCGCAGTGACAGC
TGATGCCCAGGGTGTCTTCCAGATTCTCATCAGGAACCGCTCCACTGACCTGGATGCCCGAATGGCAGAT
GGCTCTACTGCACTGATCCTGGCAGCCCGCCTGG
