>Addgene plasmid #47618 | CMV/N3IC-HA | addgene partial sequence | sequence record 69647 | SV40pA-R 5'-GAAATTTGTGATGCTATTGC-3'
ACAACAACAATTGCATTCATTTTATGTTTCAGGTTCAGGGGGAGGTGTGGGAGGTTTTTTAAAGCAAGTA
AAACCTCTACAAATGTGGTATGGCTGATTATGATCTCTAGTCAAGGCACTATACATCAAATATTTTTCCA
TAATTTTCTTGTATAGCAGTGCAGCTTTTTCCTTTGTGGTGTAAATAGCAAAGCAAGCAAGAGTTCTATT
ACTAAACACAGCATGACTCAAAAAACTTAGCAATTCTGAAGGAAAGTCCTTGGGGTCTTCTACCTTTCTC
TTCTTTTTTGGAGGAGTAGAATGTTGAGAGTCAGCAGTAGCCTCATCATCACTAGATGGCATTTCTTCTG
AGCAAAACAGGTTTTCCTCATTAAAGGCATTCCACCACTGCTCCCATTCATCAGTTCCATAGGTTGGAAT
CTAAAATACACAAACAATTAGAATCAGTAGTTTAACACATTATACACTTAAAAATTTTATATTTACCTTA
GAGCTTTAAATCTCTGTAGGTAGTTTGTCCAATTATGTCACACCACAGAAGTAAGGTTCCTTCACAAAGA
TCCTCTAGCTACCTAGCTAGATCTATGCATAGTCTGGTACGTCATATGGATAGGCCATCACCTGCCTCTT
GGGGGTAACTTCTGGTTGGGGTCCCAGCTGAGTCTGGGACTGAGGGAGGGAGGGAACAGATATGGGGTGT
GGCTGAGCAGGCAGGGCTCCAGAGGCTGTGGCATTGGTAGCAGTTGCTGGGCTAGGTGTTGAGTCAGACC
AGTCTGAGAGGGATGGGGGGGATGGGCTGGCCCAGTGCTCTGGGGACTCAGGAGACGGGGTCAAATAAGG
ATGCTCGCTGGGAA
